>Addgene plasmid #90612 | CENPB C1.1 gRNA | addgene full sequence | sequence record 182885 | Addgene NGS Result
CGTGCACACAGCCCAGCTTGGAGCGAACGACCTACACCGAACTGAGATACCTACAGCGTGAGCTATGAGA
AAGCGCCACGCTTCCCGAAGGGAGAAAGGCGGACAGGTATCCGGTAAGCGGCAGGGTCGGAACAGGAGAG
CGCACGAGGGAGCTTCCAGGGGGAAACGCCTGGTATCTTTATAGTCCTGTCGGGTTTCGCCACCTCTGAC
TTGAGCGTCGATTTTTGTGATGCTCGTCAGGGGGGCGGAGCCTATGGAAAAACGCCAGCAACGCGGCCTT
TTTACGGTTCCTGGCCTTTTGCTGGCCTTTTGCTCACATGTTCTTTCCTGCGTTATCCCCTGATTCTGTG
GATAACCGTATTACCGCCTTTGAGTGAGCTGATACCGCTCGCCGCAGCCGAACGACCGAGCGCAGCGAGT
CAGTGAGCGAGGAAGCGGAAGAGCGCCCAATACGCAAACCGCCTCTCCCCGCGCGTTGGCCGATTCATTA
ATGCAGCTGGCACGACAGGTTTCCCGACTGGAAAGCGGGCAGTGAGCGCAACGCAATTAATGTGAGTTAG
CTCACTCATTAGGCACCCCAGGCTTTACACTTTATGCTTCCGGCTCGTATGTTGTGTGGAATTGTGAGCG
GATAACAATTTCACACAGGAAACAGCTATGACCATGATTACGCCAAGCGCGCAATTAACCCTCACTAAAG
GGAACAAAAGCTGGAGCTGCAAGCTTAATGTAGTCTTATGCAATACTCTTGTAGTCTTGCAACATGGTAA
CGATGAGTTAGCAACATGCCTTACAAGGAGAGAAAAAGCACCGTGCATGCCGATTGGTGGAAGTAAGGTG
GTACGATCGTGCCTTATTAGGAAGGCAACAGACGGGTCTGACATGGATTGGACGAACCACTGAATTGCCG
CATTGCAGAGATATTGTATTTAAGTGCCTAGCTCGATACATAAACGGGTCTCTCTGGTTAGACCAGATCT
GAGCCTGGGAGCTCTCTGGCTAACTAGGGAACCCACTGCTTAAGCCTCAATAAAGCTTGCCTTGAGTGCT
TCAAGTAGTGTGTGCCCGTCTGTTGTGTGACTCTGGTAACTAGAGATCCCTCAGACCCTTTTAGTCAGTG
TGGAAAATCTCTAGCAGTGGCGCCCGAACAGGGACTTGAAAGCGAAAGGGAAACCAGAGGAGCTCTCTCG
ACGCAGGACTCGGCTTGCTGAAGCGCGCACGGCAAGAGGCGAGGGGCGGCGACTGGTGAGTACGCCAAAA
ATTTTGACTAGCGGAGGCTAGAAGGAGAGAGATGGGTGCGAGAGCGTCAGTATTAAGCGGGGGAGAATTA
GATCGCGATGGGAAAAAATTCGGTTAAGGCCAGGGGGAAAGAAAAAATATAAATTAAAACATATAGTATG
GGCAAGCAGGGAGCTAGAACGATTCGCAGTTAATCCTGGCCTGTTAGAAACATCAGAAGGCTGTAGACAA
ATACTGGGACAGCTACAACCATCCCTTCAGACAGGATCAGAAGAACTTAGATCATTATATAATACAGTAG
CAACCCTCTATTGTGTGCATCAAAGGATAGAGATAAAAGACACCAAGGAAGCTTTAGACAAGATAGAGGA
AGAGCAAAACAAAAGTAAGACCACCGCACAGCAAGCGGCCGCTGATCTTCAGACCTGGAGGAGGAGATAT
GAGGGACAATTGGAGAAGTGAATTATATAAATATAAAGTAGTAAAAATTGAACCATTAGGAGTAGCACCC
ACCAAGGCAAAGAGAAGAGTGGTGCAGAGAGAAAAAAGAGCAGTGGGAATAGGAGCTTTGTTCCTTGGGT
TCTTGGGAGCAGCAGGAAGCACTATGGGCGCAGCGTCAATGACGCTGACGGTACAGGCCAGACAATTATT
GTCTGGTATAGTGCAGCAGCAGAACAATTTGCTGAGGGCTATTGAGGCGCAACAGCATCTGTTGCAACTC
ACAGTCTGGGGCATCAAGCAGCTCCAGGCAAGAATCCTGGCTGTGGAAAGATACCTAAAGGATCAACAGC
TCCTGGGGATTTGGGGTTGCTCTGGAAAACTCATTTGCACCACTGCTGTGCCTTGGAATGCTAGTTGGAG
TAATAAATCTCTGGAACAGATTTGGAATCACACGACCTGGATGGAGTGGGACAGAGAAATTAACAATTAC
ACAAGCTTAATACACTCCTTAATTGAAGAATCGCAAAACCAGCAAGAAAAGAATGAACAAGAATTATTGG
AATTAGATAAATGGGCAAGTTTGTGGAATTGGTTTAACATAACAAATTGGCTGTGGTATATAAAATTATT
CATAATGATAGTAGGAGGCTTGGTAGGTTTAAGAATAGTTTTTGCTGTACTTTCTATAGTGAATAGAGTT
AGGCAGGGATATTCACCATTATCGTTTCAGACCCACCTCCCAACCCCGAGGGGACCCAGAGAGGGCCTAT
TTCCCATGATTCCTTCATATTTGCATATACGATACAAGGCTGTTAGAGAGATAATTAGAATTAATTTGAC
TGTAAACACAAAGATATTAGTACAAAATACGTGACGTAGAAAGTAATAATTTCTTGGGTAGTTTGCAGTT
TTAAAATTATGTTTTAAAATGGACTATCATATGCTTACCGTAACTTGAAAGTATTTCGATTTCTTGGCTT
TATATATCTTGTGGAAAGGACGAAACACCGCGTACTTGCGCTCCGACGCCGTTTAAGAGCTATGCTGGAA
ACAGCATAGCAAGTTTAAATAAGGCTAGTCCGTTATCAACTTGAAAAAGTGGCACCGAGTCGGTGCTTTT
TTTGAATTCTAGATCTTGAGACAAATGGCAGTATTCATCCACAATTTTAAAAGAAAAGGGGGGATTGGGG
GGTACAGTGCAGGGGAAAGAATAGTAGACATAATAGCAACAGACATACAAACTAAAGAATTACAAAAACA
AATTACAAAAATTCAAAATTTTCGGGTTTATTACAGGGACAGCAGAGATCCACTTTGGCGCCGGCTCGAG
TGGCTCCGGTGCCCGTCAGTGGGCAGAGCGCACATCGCCCACAGTCCCCGAGAAGTTGGGGGGAGGGGTC
GGCAATTGAACCGGTGCCTAGAGAAGGTGGCGCGGGGTAAACTGGGAAAGTGATGTCGTGTACTGGCTCC
GCCTTTTTCCCGAGGGTGGGGGAGAACCGTATATAAGTGCAGTAGTCGCCGTGAACGTTCTTTTTCGCAA
CGGGTTTGCCGCCAGAACACAGGTGTCGTGACGCGGGATCCGCCACCATGACCGAGTACAAGCCCACGGT
GCGCCTCGCCACCCGCGACGACGTCCCCAGGGCCGTACGCACCCTCGCCGCCGCGTTCGCCGACTACCCC
GCCACGCGCCACACCGTCGATCCGGACCGCCACATCGAGCGGGTCACCGAGCTGCAAGAACTCTTCCTCA
CGCGCGTCGGGCTCGACATCGGCAAGGTGTGGGTCGCGGACGACGGCGCCGCGGTGGCGGTCTGGACCAC
GCCGGAGAGCGTCGAAGCGGGGGCGGTGTTCGCCGAGATCGGCCCGCGCATGGCCGAGTTGAGCGGTTCC
CGGCTGGCCGCGCAGCAACAGATGGAAGGCCTCCTGGCGCCGCACCGGCCCAAGGAGCCCGCGTGGTTCC
TGGCCACCGTCGGAGTCTCGCCCGACCACCAGGGCAAGGGTCTGGGCAGCGCCGTCGTGCTCCCCGGAGT
GGAGGCGGCCGAGCGCGCCGGGGTGCCCGCCTTCCTGGAGACCTCCGCGCCCCGCAACCTCCCCTTCTAC
GAGCGGCTCGGCTTCACCGTCACCGCCGACGTCGAGGTGCCCGAAGGACCGCGCACCTGGTGCATGACCC
GCAAGCCCGGTGCCTGAACGCGTTAAGTCGACAATCAACCTCTGGATTACAAAATTTGTGAAAGATTGAC
TGGTATTCTTAACTATGTTGCTCCTTTTACGCTATGTGGATACGCTGCTTTAATGCCTTTGTATCATGCT
ATTGCTTCCCGTATGGCTTTCATTTTCTCCTCCTTGTATAAATCCTGGTTGCTGTCTCTTTATGAGGAGT
TGTGGCCCGTTGTCAGGCAACGTGGCGTGGTGTGCACTGTGTTTGCTGACGCAACCCCCACTGGTTGGGG
CATTGCCACCACCTGTCAGCTCCTTTCCGGGACTTTCGCTTTCCCCCTCCCTATTGCCACGGCGGAACTC
ATCGCCGCCTGCCTTGCCCGCTGCTGGACAGGGGCTCGGCTGTTGGGCACTGACAATTCCGTGGTGTTGT
CGGGGAAATCATCGTCCTTTCCTTGGCTGCTCGCCTGTGTTGCCACCTGGATTCTGCGCGGGACGTCCTT
CTGCTACGTCCCTTCGGCCCTCAATCCAGCGGACCTTCCTTCCCGCGGCCTGCTGCCGGCTCTGCGGCCT
CTTCCGCGTCTTCGCCTTCGCCCTCAGACGAGTCGGATCTCCCTTTGGGCCGCCTCCCCGCGTCGACTTT
AAGACCAATGACTTACAAGGCAGCTGTAGATCTTAGCCACTTTTTAAAAGAAAAGGGGGGACTGGAAGGG
CTAATTCACTCCCAACGAAGACAAGATCTGCTTTTTGCTTGTACTGGGTCTCTCTGGTTAGACCAGATCT
GAGCCTGGGAGCTCTCTGGCTAACTAGGGAACCCACTGCTTAAGCCTCAATAAAGCTTGCCTTGAGTGCT
TCAAGTAGTGTGTGCCCGTCTGTTGTGTGACTCTGGTAACTAGAGATCCCTCAGACCCTTTTAGTCAGTG
TGGAAAATCTCTAGCAGTACGTATAGTAGTTCATGTCATCTTATTATTCAGTATTTATAACTTGCAAAGA
AATGAATATCAGAGAGTGAGAGGAACTTGTTTATTGCAGCTTATAATGGTTACAAATAAAGCAATAGCAT
CACAAATTTCACAAATAAAGCATTTTTTTCACTGCATTCTAGTTGTGGTTTGTCCAAACTCATCAATGTA
TCTTATCATGTCTGGCTCTAGCTATCCCGCCCCTAACTCCGCCCATCCCGCCCCTAACTCCGCCCAGTTC
CGCCCATTCTCCGCCCCATGGCTGACTAATTTTTTTTATTTATGCAGAGGCCGAGGCCGCCTCGGCCTCT
GAGCTATTCCAGAAGTAGTGAGGAGGCTTTTTTGGAGGCCTAGGGACGTACCCAATTCGCCCTATAGTGA
GTCGTATTACGCGCGCTCACTGGCCGTCGTTTTACAACGTCGTGACTGGGAAAACCCTGGCGTTACCCAA
CTTAATCGCCTTGCAGCACATCCCCCTTTCGCCAGCTGGCGTAATAGCGAAGAGGCCCGCACCGATCGCC
CTTCCCAACAGTTGCGCAGCCTGAATGGCGAATGGG
[124 nt withheld, positions 5357-5480]
C
[91 nt withheld, positions 5482-5572]
A
[49 nt withheld, positions 5574-5622]
CCTTTGACGTTGGAGTCCACGTTCTTT
[37 nt withheld, positions 5650-5686]
ACCCTATCTCGGTCTATTCTTTTGATTTATAAGGGATTTTGCCGATTTCGGCCTATTGGTTAAAAAATGA
GCTGATTTAACAAAAATTTAACGCGAATTTTAACAAAATATTAACGCTTACAATTTAGGTGGCACTTTTC
GGGGAAATGTGCGCGGAACCCCTATTTGTTTATTTTTCTAAATACATTCAAATATGTATCCGCTCATGAG
ACAATAACCCTGATAAATGCTTCAATAATATTGAAAAAGGAAGAGTATGAGTATTCAACATTTCCGTGTC
GCCCTTATTCCCTTTTTTGCGGCATTTTGCCTTCCTGTTTTTGCTCACCCAGAAACGCTGGTGAAAGTAA
AAGATGCTGAAGATCAGTTGGGTGCACGAGTGGGTTACATCGAACTGGATCTCAACAGCGGTAAGATCCT
TGAGAGTTTTCGCCCCGAAGAACGTTTTCCAATGATGAGCACTTTTAAAGTTCTGCTATGTGGCGCGGTA
TTATCCCGTATTGACGCCGGGCAAGAGCAACTCGGTCGCCGCATACACTATTCTCAGAATGACTTGGTTG
AGTACTCACCAGTCACAGAAAAGCATCTTACGGATGGCATGACAGTAAGAGAATTATGCAGTGCTGCCAT
AACCATGAGTGATAACACTGCGGCCAACTTACTTCTGACAACGATCGGAGGACCGAAGGAGCTAACCGCT
TTTTTGCACAACATGGGGGATCATGTAACTCGCCTTGATCGTTGGGAACCGGAGCTGAATGAAGCCATAC
CAAACGACGAGCGTGACACCACGATGCCTGTAGCAATGGCAACAACGTTGCGCAAACTATTAACTGGCGA
ACTACTTACTCTAGCTTCCCGGCAACAATTAATAGACTGGATGGAGGCGGATAAAGTTGCAGGACCACTT
CTGCGCTCGGCCCTTCCGGCTGGCTGGTTTATTGCTGATAAATCTGGAGCCGGTGAGCGTGGGTCTCGCG
GTATCATTGCAGCACTGGGGCCAGATGGTAAGCCCTCCCGTATCGTAGTTATCTACACGACGGGGAGTCA
GGCAACTATGGATGAACGAAATAGACAGATCGCTGAGATAGGTGCCTCACTGATTAAGCATTGGTAACTG
TCAGACCAAGTTTACTCATATATACTTTAGATTGATTTAAAACTTCATTTTTAATTTAAAAGGATCTAGG
TGAAGATCCTTTTTGATAATCTCATGACCAAAATCCCTTAACGTGAGTTTTCGTTCCACTGAGCGTCAGA
CCCCGTAGAAAAGATCAAAGGATCTTCTTGAGATCCTTTTTTTCTGCGCGTAATCTGCTGCTTGCAAACA
AAAAAACCACCGCTACCAGCGGTGGTTTGTTTGCCGGATCAAGAGCTACCAACTCTTTTTCCGAAGGTAA
CTGGCTTCAGCAGAGCGCAGATACCAAATACTGTTCTTCTAGTGTAGCCGTAGTTAGGCCACCACTTCAA
GAACTCTGTAGCACCGCCTACATACCTCGCTCTGCTAATCCTGTTACCAGTGGCTGCTGCCAGTGGCGAT
AAGTCGTGTCTTACCGGGTTGGACTCAAGACGATAGTTACCGGATAAGGCGCAGCGGTCGGGCTGAACGG
GGGGTT
Features (pLannotate 1.2.2; 27 found; start..end, strand, type, name):
    443..535     +  CDS            lacI (fragment): lac repressor; lacI; The lac repressor binds to the lac operator to inhibit transcription in E. coli. This inhibition can be relieved by adding lactose or isopropyl-β-D-thiogalactopyranoside (IPTG).
    548..569     +  protein_bind   CAP binding site: CAP binding activates transcription in the presence of cAMP. E. coli catabolite activator protein
    584..614     +  promoter       lac promoter: promoter for the E. coli lac operon
    622..638     +  protein_bind   lac operator: The lac repressor binds to the lac operator to inhibit transcription in E. coli. This inhibition can be relieved by adding lactose or isopropyl-β-D-thiogalactopyranoside (IPTG). lac repressor encoded by lacI
    683..701     +  promoter       T3 promoter: promoter for bacteriophage T3 RNA polymerase
    729..955     +  promoter       RSV promoter: Rous sarcoma virus enhancer/promoter
    956..1136    +  LTR            5' LTR (truncated): truncated 5' long terminal repeat (LTR) from HIV-1
   1183..1308    +  misc_feature   HIV-1 Ψ: packaging signal of human immunodeficiency virus type 1
   1292..1655    +  CDS            HIV-1 gag (fragment): gag protein from human immunodeficiency virus 1; gag
   1801..2034    +  misc_feature   RRE: The Rev response element (RRE) of HIV-1 allows for Rev-dependent mRNA export from the nucleus to the cytoplasm.
   2411..2437    +  CDS            Rev (fragment): human immunodeficiency virus 1 (HIV-1) Rev protein; rev; enhances nuclear export of unspliced and incompletely spliced viral mRNAs
   2441..2681    +  promoter       U6 promoter: RNA polymerase III promoter for human U6 snRNA
   2729..2796    +  misc_RNA       tracrRNA (fragment): trans-activating CRISPR RNA for the Streptococcus pyogenes CRISPR/Cas9 system
   2845..2962    +  misc_feature   cPPT/CTS: central polypurine tract and central termination sequence of HIV-1
   3031..3242    +  promoter       EF-1α core promoter: core promoter for human elongation factor EF-1α
   3268..3867    +  CDS            PuroR (fragment): puromycin N-acetyltransferase; pac from Streptomyces; confers resistance to puromycin
   3883..4471    +  misc_feature   WPRE: woodchuck hepatitis virus posttranscriptional regulatory element
   4522..4541    +  misc_feature   cPPT/CTS (fragment): central polypurine tract and central termination sequence of HIV-1
   4543..4776    +  LTR            3' LTR (ΔU3): self-inactivating 3' long terminal repeat (LTR) from HIV-1
   4854..4975    +  polyA_signal   SV40 poly(A) signal: SV40 polyadenylation signal
   5015..5150    +  rep_origin     SV40 ori: SV40 origin of replication
   5171..5189    -  promoter       T7 promoter: promoter for bacteriophage T7 RNA polymerase
   5197..5352    +  CDS            lacZα (fragment): LacZα fragment of β-galactosidase; lacZ fragment
   5357..5785    +  rep_origin     f1 ori (sequence partly withheld): f1 bacteriophage origin of replication; arrow indicates direction of (+) strand synthesis
   5838..5942    +  promoter       AmpR promoter: bla
   5943..6803    +  CDS            AmpR: β-lactamase; bla; confers resistance to ampicillin, carbenicillin, and related antibiotics
   6974..260     +  rep_origin     ori (across the origin): high-copy-number ColE1/pMB1/pBR322/pUC origin of replication
