[The description below was written by a language model from this plasmid's Addgene catalogue record and pLannotate feature annotations shown in this document.]
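Description:
CENPB C1.1 gRNA is a third-generation lentiviral CRISPR plasmid built on the pLenti-sgRNA backbone to deliver a single guide RNA against human CENPB. It expresses only the guide and a selection marker. No Cas9 coding sequence is annotated, so the nuclease must be provided separately in the target cells. In bacteria it is maintained through a high-copy ColE1/pUC-type origin and an ampicillin resistance gene (β-lactamase). An f1 origin, an SV40 origin and remnants of lac/lacZα cloning-vector sequence, flanked by T3 and T7 promoters, are also present in the backbone.

The viral cassette begins with an RSV promoter fused to a truncated HIV-1 5' LTR, which makes genomic RNA production Tat-independent. This is followed by the Ψ packaging signal with a partial gag sequence, the Rev response element for nuclear export, and a cPPT/CTS element. Within this frame, a human U6 RNA polymerase III promoter drives the CENPB-targeting spacer, which is joined to the Streptococcus pyogenes guide scaffold (annotated as a tracrRNA fragment). The spacer was inserted between BsmBI sites that were destroyed during cloning. Downstream, an EF-1α core promoter expresses puromycin N-acetyltransferase for selection of transduced mammalian cells, with a WPRE to enhance transcript expression. A self-inactivating ΔU3 3' LTR and an SV40 polyadenylation signal close the cassette.

The sequenced record is 7,302 nt, shorter than the listed backbone size of 9,151 bp; the record does not explain the difference. The plasmid belongs to a guide series used to generate knockout human cell lines for a large-scale analysis of cell-cycle gene knockouts.
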