Addgene plasmid #90612: CENPB C1.1 gRNA
Purpose: 3rd generation lentiviral gRNA plasmid targeting human CENPB
Depositing lab: Iain Cheeseman. Depositing organization: Whitehead Institute for Biomedical Research. Publication: Large-Scale Analysis of CRISPR/Cas9 Cell-Cycle Knockouts Reveals the Diversity of p53-Dependent Responses to Cell-Cycle Defects. McKinley KL, Cheeseman IM. Dev Cell. 2017 Feb 27;40(4):405-420.e2. doi: 10.1016/j.devcel.2017.01.012. Epub 2017 Feb 16. PubMed 28216383.
Backbone
  Vector backbone: pLenti-sgRNA
  Backbone manufacturer: Eric Lander & David Sabatini labs (Addgene plasmid #71409)
  Backbone size w/o insert (bp): 9151
  Vector type: Lentiviral, CRISPR
  Selectable markers: Puromycin
Growth in bacteria
  Bacterial resistance: Ampicillin, 100 μg/mL
  Growth temperature: 37°C
  Growth strain: NEB Stable
  Copy number: Unknown
Gene/Insert
  Gene/Insert name: CENPB (Guide Designation C1.1) (alt name: pKMKO series)
  gRNA/shRNA sequence: CACCgCGTACTTGCGCTCCGACGCC
  Species: H. sapiens (human)
  Promoter: U6
  Cloning method: Restriction Enzyme; 5′ cloning site BsmBI (destroyed during cloning); 3′ cloning site BsmBI (destroyed during cloning)
  Sequencing primers: 5′ hU6-F (5'-GAGGGCCTATTTCCCATGATT-3'); 3′ EF1a-R (5'-CACGGCGACTACTGCACTTA-3')
Terms and licenses: Academic/Nonprofit Terms; Industry Terms: Not Available to Industry
Depositor comments: Please note that gRNA target sequence listed is not strictly the 20nt spacer sequence, but also contains the 5' BsmBI overhang. For more information about knockout human cell lines generated using this plasmid, please see http://cellcycleknockouts.wi.mit.edu/ .
How to cite: CENPB C1.1 gRNA was a gift from Iain Cheeseman (Addgene plasmid # 90612 ; http://n2t.net/addgene:90612 ; RRID:Addgene_90612)
